Addgene plasmid #200043: pJH4018
Purpose: Prig-3 FRT let858 (stop) FRT zif-1 SL2 EBFP unc-54 3' UTR C.elegans AVA and other neurons expression of zif EBFP
Depositing lab: Mei Zhen. Depositing organization: Sinai Health System. Publication: A tonically active master neuron modulates mutually exclusive motor states at two timescales. Meng J, Ahamed T, Yu B, Hung W, Ei Mouridi S, Wang Z, Zhang Y, Wen Q, Boulin T, Gao S, Zhen M. Sci Adv. 2024 Apr 12;10(15):eadk0002. doi: 10.1126/sciadv.adk0002. Epub 2024 Apr 10. PubMed 38598630.
Backbone
  Vector backbone: pBSK
  Backbone manufacturer: stratagene
  Backbone size w/o insert (bp): 10341
  Total vector size (bp): 12088
  Vector type: Worm Expression
Growth in bacteria
  Bacterial resistance: Ampicillin, 100 μg/mL
  Growth temperature: 37°C
  Growth strain: DH5alpha
  Copy number: High Copy
Gene/Insert
  Gene/Insert name: zif-1
  Species: C. elegans (nematode)
  Insert size (bp): 1747
  Entrez Gene: zif-1 (a.k.a. CELE_F59B2.6)
  Promoter: Prig-3
  Tag / fusion protein: EBFP (C terminal on backbone)
  Cloning method: Gibson Cloning
  Sequencing primers: 5′ gtaagtttaaacagttcggtacgaagttcctatactttctagagaata; 3′ GCTGATCTCTAATGGCATCgggccgGTTATTGTTGAATATTTATCGTGCA
Terms and licenses: Academic/Nonprofit Terms; Industry Terms: Not Available to Industry
Depositor comments: Please visit for https://www.biorxiv.org/content/10.1101/2021.09.21.461278v4 bioRxiv preprint.
How to cite: pJH4018 was a gift from Mei Zhen (Addgene plasmid # 200043 ; http://n2t.net/addgene:200043 ; RRID:Addgene_200043)
