[The description below was written by a language model from this plasmid's Addgene catalogue record and pLannotate feature annotations shown in this document.]
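Description:
pJH4018 is a 12,088 bp C. elegans expression plasmid built on a pBluescript (pBSK) backbone by Gibson assembly. It is propagated in E. coli as a high-copy plasmid through a ColE1/pUC-type origin and selected with ampicillin via the bla (AmpR) gene and its promoter. Remnants of the lac promoter/operator region and short rop, bom and lacI fragments are backbone carry-over.

The payload is a FLP-dependent "stop-out" cassette driven by the rig-3 promoter, which the record describes as active in the AVA interneurons and some other neurons. The promoter itself is not annotated in the feature table, but presumably lies in the unannotated region upstream of the first FRT. Two minimal FRT sites in the same orientation, about 500 bp apart, flank a let-858-derived stop element that blocks expression of the downstream sequence. FLP recombinase excises this element, allowing transcription through zif-1, which appears as several fragments, consistent with a gene that retains introns. An SL2 trans-splicing acceptor then links zif-1 to a blue fluorescent protein, listed as EBFP in the catalogue and annotated as EBFP2, followed by the unc-54 3' UTR. Although the catalogue lists EBFP as a C-terminal tag, the SL2 arrangement would yield a separate reporter from an operon-like transcript rather than a fusion. The short mEGFP, miniSOG, E2-Crimson and aex-5 hits are probably linker or flanking-sequence matches, not functional genes.

ZIF-1 is the substrate-recognition subunit of a Cul2–ElonginB/C E3 ubiquitin ligase, so its ectopic expression can target suitably tagged proteins for proteasomal degradation. Requiring both the rig-3 promoter and a separately supplied FLP restricts this to an intersectional set of cells, marked by blue fluorescence. The record does not state the degradation targets or the FLP source.
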