Features (pLannotate 1.2.2; 20 found; start..end, strand, type, name):
   4865..4898    -  protein_bind   FRT (minimal): supports FLP-mediated excision but not integration (Turan and Bode, 2011) FLP recombinase from the Saccharomyces cerevisiae 2μ plasmid
   5380..5413    -  protein_bind   FRT (minimal): supports FLP-mediated excision but not integration (Turan and Bode, 2011) FLP recombinase from the Saccharomyces cerevisiae 2μ plasmid
   5413..5444    +  CDS            mEGFP (fragment): monomeric enhanced GFP, optimized with synthetic introns for expression in C. elegans
   5452..5526    +  CDS            zif-1 (fragment): ZIF1_CAEEL - Also known as tag-6. Experimental evidence at protein level: Swiss-Prot protein existence level 1. Probable substrate recognition component of a CBC (Cul2- ElonginB-ElonginC) E3 ubiquitin-protein ligase complex which mediates the ubiquitination and subsequent proteasomal degradation of target proteins. Ensures germline precursor cell asymmetry by targeting germline proteins for destruction if expressed in non-germline cells. This process also requires elc-1, cul-2, rbx-1 and ubc-2. From Caenorhabditis elegans.
   5574..6692    +  CDS            zif-1 (fragment): ZIF1_CAEEL - Also known as tag-6. Experimental evidence at protein level: Swiss-Prot protein existence level 1. Probable substrate recognition component of a CBC (Cul2- ElonginB-ElonginC) E3 ubiquitin-protein ligase complex which mediates the ubiquitination and subsequent proteasomal degradation of target proteins. Ensures germline precursor cell asymmetry by targeting germline proteins for destruction if expressed in non-germline cells. This process also requires elc-1, cul-2, rbx-1 and ubc-2. From Caenorhabditis elegans.
   6742..6969    +  CDS            zif-1 (fragment): ZIF1_CAEEL - Also known as tag-6. Experimental evidence at protein level: Swiss-Prot protein existence level 1. Probable substrate recognition component of a CBC (Cul2- ElonginB-ElonginC) E3 ubiquitin-protein ligase complex which mediates the ubiquitination and subsequent proteasomal degradation of target proteins. Ensures germline precursor cell asymmetry by targeting germline proteins for destruction if expressed in non-germline cells. This process also requires elc-1, cul-2, rbx-1 and ubc-2. From Caenorhabditis elegans.
   6968..7195    +  CDS            zif-1 (fragment): ZIF1_CAEEL - Also known as tag-6. Experimental evidence at protein level: Swiss-Prot protein existence level 1. Probable substrate recognition component of a CBC (Cul2- ElonginB-ElonginC) E3 ubiquitin-protein ligase complex which mediates the ubiquitination and subsequent proteasomal degradation of target proteins. Ensures germline precursor cell asymmetry by targeting germline proteins for destruction if expressed in non-germline cells. This process also requires elc-1, cul-2, rbx-1 and ubc-2. From Caenorhabditis elegans.
   7206..7352    +  CDS            miniSOG (fragment): miniSOG is a basic (constitutively fluorescent) cyan fluorescent protein published in 2011, derived from Arabidopsis thaliana. It requires the cofactor flavin for fluorescence.
   7702..8418    +  CDS            EBFP2: EBFP2 is a basic (constitutively fluorescent) blue fluorescent protein published in 2007, derived from Aequorea victoria. It is reported to be a rapidly-maturing monomer with moderate acid sensitivity.
   8428..8453    +  CDS            E2-Crimson (fragment): far-red noncytotoxic tetrameric variant of DsRed fluorescent protein (Strack et al., 2009) mammalian codon-optimized
   9219..9371    +  CDS            aex-5 (fragment): AEX5_CAEEL - Also known as kpc-3 From Caenorhabditis elegans.
   9499..9534    +  CDS            rop (fragment): Rop protein, which maintains plasmids at low copy number; rop
   9636..9735    +  misc_feature   bom (fragment): basis of mobility region from pBR322
   9833..9937    +  promoter       AmpR promoter: bla
   9938..10798   +  CDS            AmpR: β-lactamase; bla; confers resistance to ampicillin, carbenicillin, and related antibiotics
  10969..11557   +  rep_origin     ori: high-copy-number ColE1/pMB1/pBR322/pUC origin of replication
  11740..11832   +  CDS            lacI (fragment): lac repressor; lacI; The lac repressor binds to the lac operator to inhibit transcription in E. coli. This inhibition can be relieved by adding lactose or isopropyl-β-D-thiogalactopyranoside (IPTG).
  11845..11866   +  protein_bind   CAP binding site: CAP binding activates transcription in the presence of cAMP. E. coli catabolite activator protein
  11881..11911   +  promoter       lac promoter: promoter for the E. coli lac operon
  11915..11937   +  protein_bind   lac operator (fragment): The lac repressor binds to the lac operator to inhibit transcription in E. coli. This inhibition can be relieved by adding lactose or isopropyl-β-D-thiogalactopyranoside (IPTG). lac repressor encoded by lacI
>Addgene plasmid #200043 | pJH4018 | addgene full sequence | sequence record 408397 | Addgene NGS Result
AAGCTTGGGCTGCAGCATGCGGCCGCTCGTCTTTACCGCTTTGTTTTTTATTGCTTACTTTACCTCTAGT
GATTATCTTATTGGAATTTATGCACATGACGTGTTGTACTAGTTTAACAATTTCAATTGACAGTTTTTTC
GATTAGGCTTTTGAACATATTTATATATTTCTTTATTTACGAATGTGAACTTAAAAGTGGATTCTCGAAA
TCTTTTATCGGGTTTTTTGAGCCTAAAATGACCCATTTATCAAGATTTATCAAAAAAGCTATGACGGTTT
AAAGGTTTTTGATTAAAGGCGTGTTTTTTTTAGCTAAAATCTCAAACTCTGCTAAACTATCAGTGCCCCA
ACGTGAAAAAACAACATGAAAAACCCCAAAATCAAAAAGCATCTTAATCAGCCAAAAACACTTCATAAAT
TGCAAAAATATGCATTAACAAATGACAACTAAATGGAAAAGTACTCCCGACTTTTCAAGATGGAAAAATG
TGAGATCTTCGCTGAAAATAGAGTTTTTTTTCAAATGAAAAATTTGGAATAAAGCTCAAATGTTTGTCTC
AAAGTTGGTAATTGTTGAAAAAAATTTTGATAATTTGGCGAATATTTGTGAATTGAAACATAACTATTTC
GGTTTTACGCGTACTTGTAAAATTCAAAATTTTACAAGAAATTATAAAACTTTATGAGCTTTAGATGGTC
AATACGCAAACATTCATCTAGTTTATAGCCTTACATTAAAACATTTTACCTATTCAGGTTAATTGAACAG
TATCTTTAAAGGTGGTGTAGTCGAATTTTTTAAAATTTCTTTATTAGACTCAAAATTGTCTGAAAACACC
AAATTTCATAAGTAAACTTCTTGAAAACTTTTCGGCTCGAAAAAATGACCTAAAATTAGTGAAAATTTGA
AATGTGGCCAATTTATCAAGCGGCTGCAAACAATTTTTTTTTGAAATTGTTGTCTGATTTTGGATATAGA
TGTAAGGTATTTAAAAAAAAGATGGACGAAGAAAATTGGTAAAAAAATTTGACAAATCTCTTCGTCCATC
GACTTTGAAAGACCTTAATCAAGTTTAAAACGCAAGATAGTCAATTTATATACCCAAAATCAGATGATAA
TTCAAAAAAAATTGTTTCCAGCCGCTGCGACAATGTTAAGTTAATTTAAGGTCATTTTTCGAGCAGCCAT
AACTTCTTTTTTTTAAGTTTCAACAAGTTTCATTATAAAATTCGGTGTTTTCAGACAATTTTGAATATAA
TAAAGAAATAAAGAAAAATTCGACTACATCACCTTTAAACTAAATTTCAAATGTAATTTTTTTTTACTTT
TCAAAATGATTCGTTCTCGGTTTTGTTGTGAACATTTTTTTGCTAATACGCTTACGAAATGTTTTGTGTG
GCAATCATTTTGATTGAAGTTCCCGGCAGCTACAACATATTTTTAGAACTAGAAAACAATAGAACGCACA
GAATATCCACGTTCCCATGTTTTCAATTTCTCTTTTCGAAATCCTTTACAAAATCCGAACGCCGTTCTGA
TTCAGCCTTGAGACATTTTTCAAAAAAAAAATCAGTGTGAGCATTATAGTTTTCAGTTTTGAATATTCAC
ATTTTGCACTTTTTGCCTACTTTCCGTATTCTGCAGTTTCCACATCACCTTGTTACATCTCTCAGGAAGT
TTCTGAAAGTGACACCACGCTCACACACGATGAAATTCATACCCACCAACCTCCCTTCTCTGCCTCCCTC
AACTTCTTCCACGGAATTCTATCTCCTCTTATCCAGTTAGGGACACATATCGAGTTTCACCAAAAATAAT
GAGAAGTGTGGTCAGAGACACCACATTGAATTAACTATTAGTTCAAAAGTTGCAGGTTTCCTAGTGCAAA
AAGTTTATGTTCCCATCTACCAAACGACTCACCGCCAATTGACTTTGCAGTGGCAACATTGGGAAATGCG
ACCCATCATATTGTTCCTATTGTCATGTACAAGCTGTCCCTGTTTTGCTCGCTTAATCCGTCAACCCCTT
CCCCGTTCTAATTAGAGATGAGTGAATTACAATAGAGTTGAAACGGAAATCTGAGTGTCTGTAGCTTTCC
GCCGCCGCTTTTGTTACGAGATGGTAGACGTCCCTTTCTTGGTGTTTATTGTCTCACAAACTGTATAATA
AAGCACCGTTGTGTAAAAGGCATTTGGTATCAGGAAGATAAAATGAATAAAATGCAAATGCGGAATCAAA
AATTGCCAAATAATTTTGACCAATAAAATATCAAAAATAATAGAACAGAAATAAACAAATAAAACTACGG
AGAAAATGTGATTATTCCATTAAACAACGTTTTAAACCAACTTTATTCGTCAGTGGGGAAGGTTTTGGAC
AAATATCATAGTAAAACTTGTTCGTTTTAATTATACATAATCAATAATTATAGGTGTTAGATCCAATGGT
CGAAATTTAAAAAAAAATCAACATTTTAGAAAATTTCGGCAATTTACCGAAATATTGACTGACAATTTTA
CATATATAAGTGTTTTGAAATAGAATCCCCATTGACGATGCGCCACCTTAAACAGTAGAACTGTTCCAAT
CAGAAACTAAATAAATACGGTTATTATATATATATATATATATATATAACTTGTTTTTATTATGCATTTC
TCAAAACTCACCAAACTCAATCTCTAATTTACGGTTGTTGAGGAAAATATATTTATCACATTTAGTTGAG
ACTCTAAAAGAAGTACAACTTTTTTCTTGCAATTCCTCCACCAATCCAATTTTTCAAGAGTCAATTGCTT
GGAGTCCTCGTTTTCTCGTAATCCGATATTCCCCCTATTTCTGTGATTTTATTCAGTTTCGTCCTCTTAC
ACCAAAAATCTTCATGACTTTTTTGGTTTTCTGCTTAATCTTTTTTTTGTTTTTAAAGTCTACCATCCGG
CAATTTTTTTTGCAAATGGTTGCTCAGAATTTGACCTCAGATTAAAATTTTCAGGAACTTCCTGGTCCCA
TTTCGTCACATTTAATAACAAACCAAATCCTTCAGCTTGAGTCGTCCAAGCCAACGCAACCCTAATTCGA
TTCCACCTCCAATTTACCTTTTTGCCGTTTTCGATCAAATTGTGGGGGCTCTTTTTATTTGAAAGTCGTA
AAATGGCGCGTCCTTGTCGAAAATTGAGATAGCTAATGGTTCCAAATAAAATCAAATGCATGAACCTAGT
AGGAAAAATCGTTTTTTTTTTCATCTTCCAAAGAAAAAGTTTAAGATAAACCCACCACTCCAGCAATCCA
CCTACGCGTTTTTCACCGGAAACTGTCATTTGTTTTTGATGTATGACAGTGCCAGCACTGAACTAAATTC
CCATTTGTTTTGTTGTGGTGTTATCTAACCACGTGGCTCTTTCTCTAAATTTTGCGTAGGCTGCAAGATC
CGCAATCCCACCAAAAAATGGTTTCTAATGTACTTCATACATATCCCACATGACTCAGTGCTCCGAAACG
CCCAGCAACCCCCGCGTTTGTCTTTACAAAAATGAGGCGGAAATGGGAAATTTTCCTGCTATTGCTATGG
TAAAATACTTAAGCTGTATTGAGATTTGGGAAATTGAAAGATAAGATGAAAAATCCACTCTGTATAATTA
AAAAGGTTTATTTTTTTTGTAATTTTTGTACCGCAAATTTTTTCATTAACTGATTTTTCTTTATTCATTC
GATGGCCCAGTTTCAGATCTTCATTATCATGTAGTTTATTCATTCAAACTATTTGTGACATCATGATGGT
TGTTTAAAAATAATTTCGAATGAAGAAAGCTTAGACCTATTATAATTTTCTTTTCTATAAAAAATATTGA
TTTTGTAAAGCGTTTGGCAGTGACAGTACCAAAAAATGTTTTAAAATGATTTAAGAAAATTTTTTATTTT
ATTTGTATAATACGCGTAAAATGAGTATACTCGTCATTTGTCACGAATCGAGTTCTCAGTTTGCTGTGAA
TATCTTGTAATAGAAATCGATCTCATAGTGTCACTTTTGAGGCATAACTTTTCAGGTTGTTACAAGTTCA
TTAACTTGTCAAGACTGGGTCATGTTTTAAAGTGTAACTGTTACCCATGTACCCTAAACTTTGAGACAAA
CTCCTCAAAACTTGTAACCAGAATCCTATGTAGATGACTCACAAAACCCTGTTTTCAATTTGAACGAATT
TCGAAACTGGCCAAAATGTTCCCCTCTTGCTCACCTAATGCTTTTACCATTTAAAAAGGATGGTAACAAC
ACTCTTTCGAAAATGTAGGCGGTCCATTTTCGGTTTCTCATAACCGTCTGGCTCTATCTCCTAGTGCGCG
AGGAGAGGGCGGGCGGAGTAGGAATCGGGGGCAGCGCACTCATACACTCTGCCCTTCTCTTTTGCACACA
CAGAAAAAGATAGATACAGACCAACACTTATTGTTGTCCAGTAAGCTTCCAGAAAACTATTTTCAGAATT
ACAAACTACATTTTTCTAGAACAGTCAATTGATTTTTTACAAGATTCGAGTATTCTAACATTAGTGAAAG
TATTTAGCCACTGCAATTTTCAACTGTAGGTTTCAACTTCCAAAAAAAATTCCTGGCATTTCTAATTGGA
TGAAAAAAGGCTATCTAGACCCTCCATTATTTACTCATAATTTCATCTCGTCCTCATTTTTAATCCCCTC
ATTGATCCCATCACAATCCGCCAAAATGTTTTTTAAACACTTTTTTCTTCACCAGCCGTATGTGGTCAAC
TGCCTAAAAATTTCACAGCTATTTGTCATTCCTTGCAGAAGAACTTCATTCTTCTTTTTCGAAAATCCCG
GGATTGGCCAAGGTAAGTTTAAACAGTTCGGTACGAAGTTCCTATACTTTCTAGAGAATAGGAACTTCTA
ACATAACATAGAACATTTTCAGGGATGATCGACGCCAACGTCGTTGAATTTTCAAATTTTAAATACTGAA
TATTTGTTTTTTTTCCTATTATTTATTTATTCTCTTTGTGTTTTTTTTCTTGCTTTCTAAAAAATTAATT
CAATCCAAATCTAAACATTTTTTTTTCTCTTTCCGTCTCCCAATTCGTATTCCGCTCCTCTCATCTGAAC
ACAATGTGCAAGTTTATTTATCTTCTCGCTTTCATTTCATTAGGACGTGGGGGGAATTGGTGGAAGGGGG
AAACACACAAAAGGATGATGGAAATGAAATAAGGACACACAATATGCAACAACATTCAATTCAGAAATAT
GGAGGAAGGTTTAAAAGAAAACATAAAAATATATAGAGGAGGAAGGAAAACTAGTAAAAAATAAGCAAAG
AAATTAGGCGAACGATGAGAATTGTCCTCGCTTGGAGGTAAGTTTAAACAGTTCGGTACGAAGTTCCTAT
ACTTTCTAGAGAATAGGAACTTCTAACTAACCATACATATTTAAATTTTCAGGGCTAGGGGATGAGTGAG
TGTTCCGCGAGTACCAGTCAGTTATCTACTTTCTGTGTAAATGAGATACCATGGAAGTTGGTTCCACAGG
TAAAAATCTTGAAAACCACTCAGTTTCGACAAAACAAAAATTTCAGACTTGCGACGAATTCAGCGAATAC
GAGTTCATAGATGAAAAATATAGGTGAGGATCTCTAGATATATATCTATTAAATTTTATAACCTTTTCAG
GCGCCTTTCTGACGTAGAATCGTTTGTCTGGAAGTGGTCGCCGTGTGGAAGATATGGAATTGATCTTCCG
GGCGGTCGTGACGTCATTAACCAACAACTACGTGACCGTATGGCTGTATTCGATCTACATACGAACAAAT
GGACCCTATACACCATGGACCGTGGTGCTTTCGAAATTCCACGAGTTTGCTTTCTCTACTGGGCACGAAA
CGATATAATCGGCACAATAACCCTTGTAGTAAGTGTCCGATCTACCATACCTAATCCAAAAAATAAAATT
TCAGAAAGACTATGAAGCAGGACCGGATGATGAAATTCCATTGAAATTTAAGCAATCATTCTTCTACGTA
TCTCACGAAACACAGACATTAGTGTACTCTGGTTCATGCAAGTACCGTACGAATAAAACAATCGTAGCAT
CTTATTGGTACCATATTTTCGAAAATCGACGTGGCGAACCGTTCATTGATCACAATAACTACCTGTGGTT
GGTATTCTCAAACGGAGTGGATTCTCTGATTCTTCTTCCATTTATTCCAACTTCAACGTGTTTCAAAGCG
AAATGTGTATCATTTGATATGAACGATATCGTCAGTCAATTCACTGGTATTCGCGTATTTCTCGATCCAT
TTGTATCATCTCACTACGTGCCATGGGTCTACAGAAATGACGTTAATTTTTTCATTAGGATTGATTCGCA
TTCATTTATCGAGGAGCAAAACCGGGACTATGGTCTAGATCCGCAAATTGATAACCCGGAGACGAAACCG
CACAGAGGAGTATTTCAACTTCGTGTGAATTTGAAAGATGTCATCGAAAAGGGCGAAAAAGATGCGATTC
ATGCAGTTAATCCTGAAACAATAGAGACAAGATTCAATCGAGGTGACATTGAACTATGGCGAAAAATCAG
CGATGAGCTCCGTCAAGAACATCAGAGCATAGCACAGCATGGCAAAATGGTTGTAGTACAACGATGGTCA
CACTTTACTGTTGATATGGGGCTCAGCAAGAAAATGAGAACCGTAGGATATGAAAATATTATTTGTTGAT
AGTTTATTAATTTAATTTCAGCGTGTTGCCGATTTGGACGCCCGTGATTACTGTTGCAGCCATAAGCCAC
GTAATTCGTCATTCTGCTGTATTGACTTGGACAGCGAGCGAATCAAGGCTGTGGATGCTCTCATTCTTGG
GTACAAATTAATCTATTTTTTTCCTAAGTATTTTTTTTTCAGAACTGACGTGGTTCTTCCCCATCCTAGT
GGCTCTGTATTCCTATTTCGATACAAGGAAAATTATGGTAATCCCTCCACCAAATAGACGTTTTCTTCAT
CGTAATTTTTCAGGGATGAGTTATTGCGAGCTTCCATTCTTCCAGCCACTTTCATTGAAGCTAAAATGTA
TTCAAGTTCTCAAGGAATCTGTCGAAATCGACCCAAGTTACTATAGAATCAAATGCTGCCTTAAAATGCA
AGAAGAACTTGAAAAAGAAACTGCCGAAAATTTGTGCACGATAAATATTCAACAATAACCGGCCCGATGC
CATTAGAGATCAGCGCGAGATTACCGTGCAGCTGATAAACTACACAAAAAGCGGGAAGAAATTCTGGAAC
CTCCTGCACCTCCAGCCCATGAGGGACCAGAAGGGTGAGCTCCAGTATTTCATCGGAGTGCAGCTGGATG
GATAAAGATCCCCGAGATCTTCAGCGCTCAGCATTCGTAGAATTGTAAGTTTAAACTTTCTCATACTAAC
TAACGCGCTCTATTTAAATTTTCAGAATTCGCTGTCTCATCCTACTTTCACCTAGTTAACTGCTTGTCTT
AAAATCTATGCTTCTCTTTAGTATCTAAAATTTTCCTAGAAGCTTACAAGTATATAAATGGTCTCTTCTC
AATAAAGGTTGTATATTTATTCATCTTATTGAATCTGCCATTTCCTCGTTTTTGCGAGTTTATATACCTT
CCAATTTTCTTTCTATTGTATTTTCAACTTCTAATTTTAATTCAGGGAAACTGCTTCAACGCATCGGTAC
CATGGTCTCCAAGGGAGAGGAGCTCTTCACCGGAGTCGTCCCAATCCTCGTCGAGCTCGACGGAGACGTC
AACGGACACAAGTTCTCCGTCCGTGGAGAGGGAGAGGGAGACGCCACCAACGGAAAGCTCACCCTCAAGT
TCATCTGCACCACCGGAAAGCTCCCAGTCCCATGGCCAACCCTCGTCACCACCCTCTCCCACGGAGTCCA
GTGCTTCGCCCGTTACCCAGACCACATGAAGCAGCACGACTTCTTCAAGTCCGCCATGCCAGAGGGATAC
GTCCAGGAGCGTACCATCTTCTTCAAGGACGACGGAACCTACAAGACCCGTGCCGAGGTCAAGTTCGAGG
GAGACACCCTCGTCAACCGTATCGAGCTCAAGGGAGTCGACTTCAAGGAGGACGGAAACATCCTCGGACA
CAAGCTCGAGTACAACTTCAACTCCCACAACATCTACATCATGGCCGTCAAGCAGAAGAACGGAATCAAG
GTCAACTTCAAGATCCGTCACAACGTCGAGGACGGATCCGTCCAGCTCGCCGACCACTACCAGCAGAACA
CCCCAATCGGAGACGGACCAGTCCTCCTCCCAGACTCCCACTACCTCTCCACCCAGTCCGTCCTCTCCAA
GGACCCAAACGAGAAGCGTGACCACATGGTCCTCCTCGAGTTCCGTACCGCCGCCGGAATCACCCTCGGA
ATGGACGAGCTCTACAAGTGATAAGATATCACCTCCCACAACGAGGATTACACTATCGTTGAGCAATATG
AAAGAGCTGAAGGGCGGCACTCGACAGGTGGCATGGATGAATTGTATAAGTAGGAGCTCCCGAGATCTTC
AGCGCTCAGCATTCGTAGAATTGTAAGTTTAAACTTTCTCATACTAACTAACGCGCTCTATTTAAATTTT
CAGAATTCCAACTGAGCGCCGGTCGCTACCATTACCAACTTGTCTGGTGTCAAAAATAATAGGGGCCGCT
GTCATCAGAGTAAGTTTAAACTGAGTTCTACTAACTAACGAGTAATATTTAAATTTTCAGCATCTCGCGC
CCGTGCCTCTGACTTCTAAGTCCAATTACTCTTCAACATCCCTACATGCTCTTTCTCCCTGTGCTCCCAC
CCCCTATTTTTGTTATTATCAAAAAACTTCTCTTAATTTCTTTGTTTTTTAGCTTCTTTTAAGTCACCTC
TAACAATGAAATTGTGTAGATTCAAAAATAGAATTAATTCGTAATAAAAAGTCGAAAAAAATTGTGCTCC
CTCCCCCCATTAATAATAATTCTATCCCAAAATCTACACAATGTTCTGTGTACACTTCTTATGTTTTTTA
CTTCTGATAAATTTTTTTGAAACATCATAGAAAAAACCGCACACAAAATACCTTATCATATGTTACGTTT
CAGTTTATGACCGCAATTTTTATTTCTTCGCACGTCTGGGCCTCTCATGACGTCAAATCATGCTCATCGT
GAAAAAGTTTTGGAGTATTTTTGGAATTTTTCAATCAAGTGAAAGTTTATGAAATTAATTTTCCTGCTTT
TGCTTTTTGGGGTTTCCCCTATTGTTTGTCAAGATTTCGAGGACGGCGTTTTTCTTGCTAAAATCACAAG
TATTGATGAGCACGATGCAAGAAAGATCGGAAGAAGGTTTGGGTTTGAGGCTCAGTGGAAGGTGAGTAGA
AGTTGATAATTTGAAAGTGGAGTAGTGTCTATGGGGTTTTTGCCTTAAATGACAGAATACATTCCCAATA
TACCAAACATAACTGTTTCCTACTAGTCGGCCGTACGGGCCCTTTCGTCTCGCGCGTTTCGGTGATGACG
GTGAAAACCTCTGACACATGCAGCTCCCGGAGACGGTCACAGCTTGTCTGTAAGCGGATGCCGGGAGCAG
ACAAGCCCGTCAGGGCGCGTCAGCGGGTGTTGGCGGGTGTCGGGGCTGGCTTAACTATGCGGCATCAGAG
CAGATTGTACTGAGAGTGCACCATATGCGGTGTGAAATACCGCACAGATGCGTAAGGAGAAAATACCGCA
TCAGGCGGCCTTAAGGGCCTCGTGATACGCCTATTTTTATAGGTTAATGTCATGATAATAATGGTTTCTT
AGACGTCAGGTGGCACTTTTCGGGGAAATGTGCGCGGAACCCCTATTTGTTTATTTTTCTAAATACATTC
AAATATGTATCCGCTCATGAGACAATAACCCTGATAAATGCTTCAATAATATTGAAAAAGGAAGAGTATG
AGTATTCAACATTTCCGTGTCGCCCTTATTCCCTTTTTTGCGGCATTTTGCCTTCCTGTTTTTGCTCACC
CAGAAACGCTGGTGAAAGTAAAAGATGCTGAAGATCAGTTGGGTGCACGAGTGGGTTACATCGAACTGGA
TCTCAACAGCGGTAAGATCCTTGAGAGTTTTCGCCCCGAAGAACGTTTTCCAATGATGAGCACTTTTAAA
GTTCTGCTATGTGGCGCGGTATTATCCCGTATTGACGCCGGGCAAGAGCAACTCGGTCGCCGCATACACT
ATTCTCAGAATGACTTGGTTGAGTACTCACCAGTCACAGAAAAGCATCTTACGGATGGCATGACAGTAAG
AGAATTATGCAGTGCTGCCATAACCATGAGTGATAACACTGCGGCCAACTTACTTCTGACAACGATCGGA
GGACCGAAGGAGCTAACCGCTTTTTTGCACAACATGGGGGATCATGTAACTCGCCTTGATCGTTGGGAAC
CGGAGCTGAATGAAGCCATACCAAACGACGAGCGTGACACCACGATGCCTGTAGCAATGGCAACAACGTT
GCGCAAACTATTAACTGGCGAACTACTTACTCTAGCTTCCCGGCAACAATTAATAGACTGGATGGAGGCG
GATAAAGTTGCAGGACCACTTCTGCGCTCGGCCCTTCCGGCTGGCTGGTTTATTGCTGATAAATCTGGAG
CCGGTGAGCGTGGGTCTCGCGGTATCATTGCAGCACTGGGGCCAGATGGTAAGCCCTCCCGTATCGTAGT
TATCTACACGACGGGGAGTCAGGCAACTATGGATGAACGAAATAGACAGATCGCTGAGATAGGTGCCTCA
CTGATTAAGCATTGGTAACTGTCAGACCAAGTTTACTCATATATACTTTAGATTGATTTAAAACTTCATT
TTTAATTTAAAAGGATCTAGGTGAAGATCCTTTTTGATAATCTCATGACCAAAATCCCTTAACGTGAGTT
TTCGTTCCACTGAGCGTCAGACCCCGTAGAAAAGATCAAAGGATCTTCTTGAGATCCTTTTTTTCTGCGC
GTAATCTGCTGCTTGCAAACAAAAAAACCACCGCTACCAGCGGTGGTTTGTTTGCCGGATCAAGAGCTAC
CAACTCTTTTTCCGAAGGTAACTGGCTTCAGCAGAGCGCAGATACCAAATACTGTTCTTCTAGTGTAGCC
GTAGTTAGGCCACCACTTCAAGAACTCTGTAGCACCGCCTACATACCTCGCTCTGCTAATCCTGTTACCA
GTGGCTGCTGCCAGTGGCGATAAGTCGTGTCTTACCGGGTTGGACTCAAGACGATAGTTACCGGATAAGG
CGCAGCGGTCGGGCTGAACGGGGGGTTCGTGCACACAGCCCAGCTTGGAGCGAACGACCTACACCGAACT
GAGATACCTACAGCGTGAGCTATGAGAAAGCGCCACGCTTCCCGAAGGGAGAAAGGCGGACAGGTATCCG
GTAAGCGGCAGGGTCGGAACAGGAGAGCGCACGAGGGAGCTTCCAGGGGGAAACGCCTGGTATCTTTATA
GTCCTGTCGGGTTTCGCCACCTCTGACTTGAGCGTCGATTTTTGTGATGCTCGTCAGGGGGGCGGAGCCT
ATGGAAAAACGCCAGCAACGCGGCCTTTTTACGGTTCCTGGCCTTTTGCTGGCCTTTTGCTCACATGTTC
TTTCCTGCGTTATCCCCTGATTCTGTGGATAACCGTATTACCGCCTTTGAGTGAGCTGATACCGCTCGCC
GCAGCCGAACGACCGAGCGCAGCGAGTCAGTGAGCGAGGAAGCGGAAGAGCGCCCAATACGCAAACCGCC
TCTCCCCGCGCGTTGGCCGATTCATTAATGCAGCTGGCACGACAGGTTTCCCGACTGGAAAGCGGGCAGT
GAGCGCAACGCAATTAATGTGAGTTAGCTCACTCATTAGGCACCCCAGGCTTTACACTTTATGCTTCCGG
CTCGTATGTTGTGTGGAATTGTGAGCGGATAACAATTTCACACAGGAAACAGCTATGACCATGATTACGC
CAAGCTGTAAGTTTAAACATGATCTTACTAACTAACTATTCTCATTTAAATTTTCAGAGCTTAAAAATGG
CTGAAATCACTCACAACGATGGATACGCTAACAACTTGGAAATGAAAT
